>Addgene plasmid #46275 | mcherry(C1)_RepoMan/RAXA | depositor partial sequence | sequence record 65168 | N term part of the insert using pmcherry(C1) forward primer
NNNNNNNNNNNNNNNNNNNNNNNNNNNNNNNNNNNNNGTACGAACGCGCCGAGGGCCGCCACTCCACCGG
CGGCATGGACGAGCTGTACAAGAGATCTCGAGCTCAAGCTTCGAATTCTGCAGTCGACGGTACCATGGAT
GCCAATTCAAAAGACAAGCCCCCTGAAACCAAGGAGTCTGCAATGAATAATGCTGGAAATGCCTCTTTCA
TTTTGGGAACTGGGAAGATTGTGACTCCTCAGAAGCATGCCGAATTACCTCCTAATCCTTGCACACCAGA
TACTTTTAAATCACCTTTGAACTTTTCCACAGTAACCGTAGAGCAATTGGGAATTACACCTGAAAGCTTT
GTTAGGAACTCTGCAGGAAAGTCATCATCCTACCTTAAAAAATGTAGACGACGTTCTGCAGTCGGTGCTC
GGGGCTCTCCTGAAACAAACCATCTGATTCGTTTCATTGCTCGGCAGCAAAATATAAAGAATGCTAGGAA
ATCTCCTTTGGCACAAGATTCTCCTTCCCAGGGCAGCCCTGCACTGTATCGAAATGTTAACACTTTAAGA
GAACGAATATCAGCCTTCCAGTCAGCTTTTCACTCCATAAAGGAAAACGAGAAAATGACCGGCTGTCTGG
AATTCTCAGAGGCAGGAAAAGAGTCCGAGATGACAGACTTGACCAGAAAGGAAGGTCTCAGCGCTTGCCA
GCAGTCTGGGTTCCCTGCAGTGTTGTCCTCCAAACGTCGGAGAATATCCTATCAGAGAGACTCTGATGAA
AATCTGACGGATGCTGAAGGAAAAGTAATTGGTCTCCAGATATTCAATATTGATACAGACAGAGCATGTG
CAGTTGAAACTTCTGTAGATCTTTCTGNNNTATCATCTAAACTTGGTTCAACACAGTCTGGATTTTTAGT
TGANNNNNCTCTTCCCCTTNNNNNNNTCACNNNNNCNNNNNNNGCACTANNNNNTGCTGACTGTGTNNNN
NNNNNNNNNTCNNNNGATNCNNNNNNNNN
