>Addgene plasmid #46275 | mcherry(C1)_RepoMan/RAXA | depositor partial sequence | sequence record 65169 | C term part of the insert using pGFP(C1) reverse primer
NNNNNNNNNNNNNNNNNNNNNNNNNNNGNNTTTGTGATGCTATTGCTTTATTTNNNCCATTATAAGCTGC
AATAAACAAGTTAACAACAACAATTGCATTCATTTTATGTTTCAGGTTCAGGGGGAGGTGTGGGAGGTTT
TTTAAAGCAAGTAAAACCTCTACAAATGTGGTATGGCTGATTATGATCAGTTATCTAGATCCGGTGGATC
CCTGCTTTCTTTCTCCATTATGTTCAATCCTTTCCAAGGCAGTCAGAGAGCTCTCTCCCTTCCCATTAAG
AGAGGATCTTCTCCGGTAGCCTTTGAACTGGGAAGTGGCTTTAGTATTTGCAAGTGTAGATATACAAAAG
CTCTTCCTCCTCTTACCAGGTTCATCGGAAGAACCAGCAGCAGGGCCCTGGCTGTTTTCTGGATCTGAGA
CGGGAGGTGCCATCTGCGGTTTTTGTCTGGAGGACACAGTTTCTTTTATGGGAGACATACTTTCAAATCC
ACTGCTGTCAAATGTACATATTGTTCTTCTTTTGGCTTTTTGGGAAGTGGAAGGAAGTGGAAGTGAAATC
CATACAAGACCTTCGTTTTCTAAATCCTTCTGTAGCCTCGTGCTACGTCGCACTTTGGTTTCACTATTTC
TCCTCTGAAAGGTTTGCTCAATGGCATCAGACAAATCTTTAAACAGTTCAGAATTTTCTAAACTAATTTC
TACAGAGCTGCCCACACTGGAGGATGGTGTGTGATTTCCATTTTTTTCCAAATGTAAACTTCGACCATCA
GAATAACACATGGAACGTCTTCTATCTTTCCTGTCTCTGCAACTCACAACACTGCTACTTTCCATGGGTT
TTCTTCCCAAATCCTCACTCTGGCTTTTAGNTTCTTTCGTATTTTCAATTANNNCATCTCCTNNNCAATG
ACAGTCTTTTTGTGAATNNNNNATTAAACGATTGCATTGCAGTTTTCCTTCTGCAGCTCCTNNNNNNTCA
TCCTT
