>Addgene plasmid #46275 | mcherry(C1)_RepoMan/RAXA | addgene partial sequence | sequence record 67532 | CMV-F 5'-CGCAAATGGGCGGTAGGCGTG-3'
GTGAACCGTCAGATCCGCTAGCATGGTGAGCAAGGGCGAGGAGGATAACATGGCCATCATCAAGGAGTTC
ATGCGCTTCAAGGTGCACATGGAGGGCTCCGTGAACGGCCACGAGTTCGAGATCGAGGGCGAGGGCGAGG
GCCGCCCCTACGAGGGCACCCAGACCGCCAAGCTGAAGGTGACCAAGGGTGGCCCCCTGCCCTTCGCCTG
GGACATCCTGTCCCCTCAGTTCATGTACGGCTCCAAGGCCTACGTGAAGCACCCCGCCGACATCCCCGAC
TACTTGAAGCTGTCCTTCCCCGAGGGCTTCAAGTGGGAGCGCGTGATGAACTTCGAGGACGGCGGCGTGG
TGACCGTGACCCAGGACTCCTCCCTGCAGGACGGCGAGTTCATCTACAAGGTGAAGCTGCGCGGCACCAA
CTTCCCCTCCGACGGCCCCGTAATGCAGAAGAAGACCATGGGCTGGGAGGCCTCCTCCGAGCGGATGTAC
CCCGAGGACGGCGCCCTGAAGGGCGAGATCAAGCAGAGGCTGAAGCTGAAGGACGGCGGCCACTACGACG
CTGAGGTCAAGACCACCTACAAGGCCAAGAAGCCCGTGCAGCTGCCCGGCGCCTACAACGTCAACATCAA
GTTGGACATCACCTCCCACAACGAGGACTACACCATCGTGGAACAGTACGAACGCGCCGAGGGCCGCCAC
TCCACCGGCGGCATGGACGAGCTGTACAAGAGATCTCGAGCTCAAGCTTCGAATTCTGCAGTCGACGGTA
CCATGGATGCCAATTCAAAA
