>Addgene plasmid #46275 | mcherry(C1)_RepoMan/RAXA | addgene partial sequence | sequence record 67537 | mcherry-F 5'-ccccgtaatgcagaagaaga-3'
GGCGCCCTGAAGGGCGAGATCAAGCAGAGGCTGAAGCTGAAGGACGGCGGCCACTACGACGCTGAGGTCA
AGACCACCTACAAGGCCAAGAAGCCCGTGCAGCTGCCCGGCGCCTACAACGTCAACATCAAGTTGGACAT
CACCTCCCACAACGAGGACTACACCATCGTGGAACAGTACGAACGCGCCGAGGGCCGCCACTCCACCGGC
GGCATGGACGAGCTGTACAAGAGATCTCGAGCTCAAGCTTCGAATTCTGCAGTCGACGGTACCATGGATG
CCAATTCAAAAGACAAGCCCCCTGAAACCAAGGAGTCTGCAATGAATAATGCTGGAAATGCCTCTTTCAT
TTTGGGAACTGGGAAGATTGTGACTCCTCAGAAGCATGCCGAATTACCTCCTAATCCTTGCACACCAGAT
ACTTTTAAATCACCTTTGAACTTTTCCACAGTAACCGTAGAGCAATTGGGAATTACACCTGAAAGCTTTG
TTAGGAACTCTGCAGGAAAGTCATCATCCTACCTTAAAAAATGTAGACGACGTTCTGCAGTCGGTGCTCG
GGGCTCTCCTGAAACAAACCATCTGATTCGTTTCATTGCTCGGCAGCAAAATATAAAGAATGCTAGGAAA
TCTCCTTTGGCACAAGATTCTCCTTCCCAGGGCAGCCCTGCACTGTATCGAAATGTTAACACTTTAAGAG
AACGAATATCAGCCTTCCAGTCAGCTTTTCACTCCATAAAGGAAAACGAGAAAATGACCGGCTGTCTGGA
ATTCTCAGAGGCAGGAAAAGAGTCCGAGATGACAGACTTGACCAGAAAGGAAGGTCTCAGCGCTTGCCAG
CAGTCTGGGTTCCCTGCAGTGTTGTCCTCCAA
