>Addgene plasmid #46275 | mcherry(C1)_RepoMan/RAXA | addgene partial sequence | sequence record 67539 | hCDCA2-F 5'-tgtcaggtcaccagctactc-3'
CTTCGTTCTGTACTGAAGAAACCCTCTGTTAAGATGTGTCTAGAGAGCTTACAGGAACACTGTAACAACC
TCTATGATGATGATGGGACTCATCCGAGCTTAATCTCAAATCTCCCAAACTGTTGCAAAGAGAAAGAAGC
AGAAGATGAAGAAAATTTTGAAGCACCTGCCTTTCTAAATATGAGGAAGAGGAAGAGAGCTACTGCTGGA
GAGGACTTAAGCCCGGAAGTGTTTGATGAATCTTTGCCAGCAAATACTCCATTGCGTAAAGGAGGAACAC
CTGTTTGTAAAAAAGACTTCAGTGGTCTCAGTTCCCTGCTGCTTGAGCAGTCACCTGTTCCTGAGCCATT
ACCTCAACCAGATTTTGATGACAAGGGGGAGAATCTTGAAAACATAGAACCACTTCAAGTATCATTTGCC
GTTCTCAGTTCTCCTAATAAATCATCAATCTCTGAGACCCTTTCAGGCACTGATACCTTTAGTTCTTCAA
ATAACCATGAGAAAATATCCTCTCCTAAAGTTGGTAGAATAACAAGGACTTCTAACAGAAGAAATCAATT
GGTCAGTGTTGTAGAAGAGAGTGTTTGCAACTTATTGAATACAGAAGTTCAGCCTTGTAAAGAAAAGAAA
ATTAATAGGAGGAAGTCTCAAGAAACAAAGTGTACAAAGAGAGCACTTCCTAAGAAGAGTCAGGTTTTAA
AAAGTTGCAGAAAGAAGAAAGGAAAGGGAAAGAAAAGTGTTCAGAAATCTTTATATGGGGAAAGAGACAT
TGCTTCTAAGAAGCCCCTCCTCAGTCCTATTCCCGAGCTGCCTGAAGTCCCTGAGATGACACCTTCCATT
CCGAGCATCCGAAGACTGGGTTCAG
