[The description below was written by a language model from this plasmid's Addgene catalogue record.]
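Description:
mcherry(C1)_RepoMan/RAXA is a mammalian expression plasmid built on the Clontech pmCherry-C1 backbone (about 4.7 kb), giving a total size of roughly 7.8 kb. It is maintained in E. coli as a high-copy plasmid under kanamycin selection. Transfected mammalian cells can be selected with G418 through the neomycin resistance marker. In C1-series vectors a single resistance cassette normally serves both purposes. The record does not name the promoter or list individual backbone features, although vectors of this family conventionally drive the fusion from a CMV immediate-early promoter.

The insert is the roughly 3.1 kb human Repo-Man coding sequence (CDCA2, also called PPP1R81), cloned by restriction enzyme between Asp718 and BamHI sites. This places it downstream of, and in frame with, the backbone-encoded mCherry, so the red fluorescent protein sits at the N terminus of Repo-Man. The insert carries two alanine substitutions, V393A and F395A. The "RAXA" in the name indicates that these changes convert an RVxF-type protein phosphatase 1 docking motif into a form expected to be impaired for PP1 binding.

The associated study describes Repo-Man as a factor that recruits PP1 gamma to chromatin and is needed for cell viability. This construct therefore most plausibly serves as a PP1-binding-deficient counterpart to the wild-type fluorescent fusion. It would allow live-cell or fixed-cell imaging of Repo-Man localisation and comparison of PP1 targeting when the interaction motif is mutated. The record itself does not spell out an intended use, and no feature table was supplied to confirm the element layout.
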