Addgene plasmid #46275: mcherry(C1)_RepoMan/RAXA
Depositing lab: Angus Lamond & Laura Trinkle-Mulcahy. Depositing organization: University of Dundee. Publication: Repo-Man recruits PP1 gamma to chromatin and is essential for cell viability. Trinkle-Mulcahy L, Andersen J, Lam YW, Moorhead G, Mann M, Lamond AI. J Cell Biol. 2006 Feb 27;172(5):679-92. Epub 2006 Feb 21. 10.1083/jcb.200508154 PubMed 16492807.
Backbone
  Vector backbone: pmcherry-C1
  Backbone manufacturer: Clontech
  Backbone size w/o insert (bp): 4700
  Total vector size (bp): 7772
  Vector type: Mammalian Expression
  Selectable markers: Neomycin (select with G418)
Growth in bacteria
  Bacterial resistance: Kanamycin, 50 μg/mL
  Growth temperature: 37°C
  Growth strain: DH5alpha
  Copy number: High Copy
Gene/Insert
  Gene/Insert name: RepoMan (alt name: CDCA2)
  Species: H. sapiens (human)
  Insert size (bp): 3072
  Mutation: V393A/F395A
  GenBank ID: NM_152562
  Entrez Gene: CDCA2 (a.k.a. PPP1R81, Repo-Man)
  Tag / fusion protein: mcherry (N terminal on backbone)
  Cloning method: Restriction Enzyme; 5′ cloning site Asp718 (unknown if destroyed); 3′ cloning site BamH1 (unknown if destroyed)
  Sequencing primers: 5′ CAACGTCAACATCAAGTTGG; 3′ GTTTGGACAAACCACAACTAGAATGCAG
Terms and licenses: Academic/Nonprofit Terms; Industry Terms: Not Available to Industry
How to cite: mcherry(C1)_RepoMan/RAXA was a gift from Angus Lamond & Laura Trinkle-Mulcahy (Addgene plasmid # 46275 ; http://n2t.net/addgene:46275 ; RRID:Addgene_46275)
